LOCUS       Exported 6008 bp ds-DNA circular SYN 13-MAY-2021
DEFINITION  high-copy URA-selectable plasmid, Mut ACT1 intron (stable) inserted
            into URA3.
ACCESSION   .
VERSION     .
KEYWORDS    pRS426-ACT_stable
SOURCE      synthetic DNA construct
  ORGANISM  synthetic DNA construct
REFERENCE   1 (bases 1 to 6008)
  AUTHORS   Morgan JT, Fink GR, Bartel DP
  TITLE     Excised linear introns regulate growth in yeast.
  JOURNAL   Nature. 2019 Jan;565(7741):606-611. doi: 10.1038/s41586-018-0828-1.
            Epub 2019 Jan 16.
  PUBMED    30651636
REFERENCE   2 (bases 1 to 6008)
  AUTHORS   .
  TITLE     Direct Submission
  JOURNAL   Exported May 13, 2021 from SnapGene Server 1.1.58
            http://www.snapgene.com
FEATURES             Location/Qualifiers
     source          1..6008
                     /organism="synthetic DNA construct"
                     /mol_type="other DNA"
     rep_origin      complement(1007..1462)
                     /direction=LEFT
                     /label=f1 ori
                     /note="f1 bacteriophage origin of replication; arrow
                     indicates direction of (+) strand synthesis"
     primer_bind     complement(1144..1165)
                     /label=F1ori-F
                     /note="F1 origin, forward primer"
     primer_bind     1356..1375
                     /label=F1ori-R
                     /note="F1 origin, reverse primer"
     primer_bind     1588..1610
                     /label=M13/pUC Forward
                     /note="In lacZ gene"
     primer_bind     1602..1619
                     /label=M13 Forward
                     /note="In lacZ gene. Also called M13-F20 or M13 (-21)
                     Forward"
     primer_bind     1603..1619
                     /label=M13 fwd
                     /note="common sequencing primer, one of multiple similar
                     variants"
     promoter        1629..1646
                     /label=T7 promoter
                     /note="promoter for bacteriophage T7 RNA polymerase"
     primer_bind     complement(1648..1668)
                     /label=T3
                     /note="T3 promoter, forward primer"
     promoter        complement(1648..1666)
                     /label=T3 promoter
                     /note="promoter for bacteriophage T3 RNA polymerase"
     primer_bind     complement(1687..1703)
                     /label=M13 rev
                     /note="common sequencing primer, one of multiple similar
                     variants"
     primer_bind     complement(1687..1703)
                     /label=M13 Reverse
                     /note="In lacZ gene. Also called M13-rev"
     primer_bind     complement(1700..1722)
                     /label=M13/pUC Reverse
                     /note="In lacZ gene"
     protein_bind    1711..1727
                     /label=lac operator
                     /bound_moiety="lac repressor encoded by lacI"
                     /note="The lac repressor binds to the lac operator to
                     inhibit transcription in E. coli. This inhibition can be
                     relieved by adding lactose or
                     isopropyl-beta-D-thiogalactopyranoside (IPTG)."
     promoter        complement(1735..1765)
                     /label=lac promoter
                     /note="promoter for the E. coli lac operon"
     protein_bind    1780..1801
                     /label=CAP binding site
                     /bound_moiety="E. coli catabolite activator protein"
                     /note="CAP binding activates transcription in the presence
                     of cAMP."
     primer_bind     complement(1918..1935)
                     /label=L4440
                     /note="L4440 vector, forward primer"
     rep_origin      complement(2089..2677)
                     /direction=LEFT
                     /label=ori
                     /note="high-copy-number ColE1/pMB1/pBR322/pUC origin of
                     replication"
     primer_bind     complement(2169..2188)
                     /label=pBR322ori-F
                     /note="pBR322 origin, forward primer"
     CDS             complement(2848..3708)
                     /codon_start=1
                     /gene="bla"
                     /product="beta-lactamase"
                     /label=AmpR
                     /note="confers resistance to ampicillin, carbenicillin, and
                     related antibiotics"
                     /translation="MSIQHFRVALIPFFAAFCLPVFAHPETLVKVKDAEDQLGARVGYI
                     ELDLNSGKILESFRPEERFPMMSTFKVLLCGAVLSRIDAGQEQLGRRIHYSQNDLVEYS
                     PVTEKHLTDGMTVRELCSAAITMSDNTAANLLLTTIGGPKELTAFLHNMGDHVTRLDRW
                     EPELNEAIPNDERDTTMPVAMATTLRKLLTGELLTLASRQQLIDWMEADKVAGPLLRSA
                     LPAGWFIADKSGAGERGSRGIIAALGPDGKPSRIVVIYTTGSQATMDERNRQIAEIGAS
                     LIKHW"
     primer_bind     3471..3490
                     /label=Amp-R
                     /note="Ampicillin resistance gene, reverse primer"
     promoter        complement(3709..3813)
                     /gene="bla"
                     /label=AmpR promoter
     rep_origin      4433..5310
                     /label=2u ori
                     /note="yeast 2u plasmid origin of replication"
     primer_bind     5347..5365
                     /label=pBRforEco
                     /note="pBR322 vectors, upsteam of EcoRI site, forward
                     primer"
     primer_bind     complement(5407..5429)
                     /label=pGEX 3'
                     /note="pGEX vectors, reverse primer"
     primer_bind     5532..5551
                     /label=pRS-marker
                     /note="pRS vectors, use to sequence yeast selectable
                     marker"
     promoter        5575..5790
                     /gene="S. cerevisiae URA3"
                     /label=URA3 promoter
ORIGIN
        1 cttgaaattt ggaaaaaaaa aaaaaactga aatattttcg tgataagtga tagtgatatt
       61 cttcttttat ttgctactgt tactaagtct catgtactaa catgttgcta tattatatgt
      121 ttagctgcca agctatttaa tatcatgcac gaaaagcaaa caaacttgtg tgcttcattg
      181 gatgttcgta ccaccaagga attactggag ttagttgaag cattaggtcc caaaatttgt
      241 ttactaaaaa cacatgtgga tatcttgact gatttttcca tggagggcac agttaagccg
      301 ctaaaggcat tatccgccaa gtacaatttt ttactcttcg aagacagaaa atttgctgac
      361 attggtaata cagtcaaatt gcagtactct gcgggtgtat acagaatagc agaatgggca
      421 gacattacga atgcacacgg tgtggtgggc ccaggtattg ttagcggttt gaagcaggcg
      481 gcagaagaag taacaaagga acctagaggc cttttgatgt tagcagaatt gtcatgcaag
      541 ggctccctat ctactggaga atatactaag ggtactgttg acattgcgaa gagcgacaaa
      601 gattttgtta tcggctttat tgctcaaaga gacatgggtg gaagagatga aggttacgat
      661 tggttgatta tgacacccgg tgtgggttta gatgacaagg gtgatgcatt gggtcaacag
      721 tatagaaccg tggatgatgt ggtctctaca ggatctgaca ttattattgt tggaagagga
      781 ctatttgcaa agggaaggga tgctaaggta gagggtgaac gttacagaaa agcaggctgg
      841 gaagcatatt tgagaagatg cggccagcaa aactaaaaaa ctgtattata agtaaatgca
      901 tgtatactaa actcacaaat tagagcttca atttaattat atcagttatt accctatgcg
      961 gtgtgaaata ccgcacagat gcgtaaggag aaaataccgc atcaggaaat tgtaagcgtt
     1021 aatattttgt taaaattcgc gttaaatttt tgttaaatca gctcattttt taaccaatag
     1081 gccgaaatcg gcaaaatccc ttataaatca aaagaataga ccgagatagg gttgagtgtt
     1141 gttccagttt ggaacaagag tccactatta aagaacgtgg actccaacgt caaaggnnnn
     1201 nnnnnnnnnn nnnnnnnnnn nnnnnnnnnn nnnnnnnnnn nnnnntnnnn nnnnnnnnnn
     1261 nnnnnnnnnn nnnnnnnnnn nnnnnnnnnn nnnnnnnnnn nnnnnnnnnn nnnnnnnnnn
     1321 nnnnnnnnnn nnnnnnngnn nnnnnnnnnn nnnnnnnnnn nnnnnnnnnn nnnnnnnnnn
     1381 nnnnnnnnnn nnnnnnnnnn nnnnnnnnnn nnnnnnnnnn nnnnnnnnnn nnnnnnnnnn
     1441 nnnnnnnnnn nnnnnnnnnn nnccattcgc cattcaggct gcgcaactgt tgggaagggc
     1501 gatcggtgcg ggcctcttcg ctattacgcc agctggcgaa agggggatgt gctgcaaggc
     1561 gattaagttg ggtaacgcca gggttttccc agtcacgacg ttgtaaaacg acggccagtg
     1621 agcgcgcgta atacgactca ctatagccct ttagtgaggg ttaattgcgc gcttggcgta
     1681 atcatggtca tagctgtttc ctgtgtgaaa ttgttatccg ctcacaattc cacacaacat
     1741 acgagccgga agcataaagt gtaaagcctg gggtgcctaa tgagtgagct aactcacatt
     1801 aattgcgttg cgctcactgc ccgctttcca gtcgggaaac ctgtcgtgcc agctgcatta
     1861 atgaatcggc caacgcgcgg ggagaggcgg tttgcgtatt gggcgctctt ccgcttcctc
     1921 gctcactgac tcgctgcgct cggtcgttcg gctgcggcga gcggtatcag ctcactcaaa
     1981 ggcggtaata cggttatcca cagaatcagg ggataacgca ggaaagaaca tgtgaacaaa
     2041 aggccagcaa aaggccagga accgtaaaaa ggccgcgttg ctggcgtttt tccataggct
     2101 ccgcccccct gacgagcatc acaaaaatcg acgctcaagt cagaggtggc gaaacccgac
     2161 aggactataa agataccagg cgtttccccc tggaagctcc ctcgtgcgct ctcctgttcc
     2221 gaccctgccg cttaccggat acctgtccgc ctttctccct tcgggaagcg tggcgctttc
     2281 tcatagctca cgctgtaggt atctcagttc ggtgtaggtc gttcgctcca agctgggctg
     2341 tgtgcacgaa ccccccgttc agcccgaccg ctgcgcctta tccggtaact atcgtcttga
     2401 gtccaacccg gtaagacacg acttatcgcc actggcagca gccactggta acaggattag
     2461 cagagcgagg tatgtaggcg gtgctacaga gttcttgaag tggtggccta actacggcta
     2521 cactagaaga acagtatttg gtatctgcgc tctgctgaag ccagttacct tcggaaaaag
     2581 agttggtagc tcttgatccg gcaaacaaac caccgctggt agcggtggtt tttttgtttg
     2641 caagcagcag attacgcgca gaaaaaaagg atctcaagaa gatcctttga tcttttctac
     2701 ggggtctgac gctcagtgga acgaaaactc acgttaaggg attttggtca tgagattatc
     2761 aaaaaggatc ttcacctaga tccttttaaa ttaaaaatga agttttaaat caatctaaag
     2821 tatatatgag taaacttggt ctgacagtta ccaatgctta atcagtgagg cacctatctc
     2881 agcgatctgt ctatttcgtt catccatagt tgcctgactc cccgtcgtgt agataactac
     2941 gatacgggag ggcttaccat ctggccccag tgctgcaatg ataccgcgag acccacgctc
     3001 accggctcca gatttatcag caataaacca gccagccgga agggccgagc gcagaagtgg
     3061 tcctgcaact ttatccgcct ccatccagtc tattaattgt tgccgggaag ctagagtaag
     3121 tagttcgcca gttaatagtt tgcgcaacgt tgttgccatt gctacaggca tcgtggtgtc
     3181 acgctcgtcg tttggtatgg cttcattcag ctccggttcc caacgatcaa ggcgagttac
     3241 atgatccccc atgttgtgca aaaaagcggt tagctccttc ggtcctccga tcgttgtcag
     3301 aagtaagttg gccgcagtgt tatcactcat ggttatggca gcactgcata attctcttac
     3361 tgtcatgcca tccgtaagat gcttttctgt gactggtgag tactcaacca agtcattctg
     3421 agaatagtgt atgcggcgac cgagttgctc ttgcccggcg tcaatacggg ataataccgc
     3481 gccacatagc agaactttaa aagtgctcat cattggaaaa cgttcttcgg ggcgaaaact
     3541 ctcaaggatc ttaccgctgt tgagatccag ttcgatgtaa cccactcgtg cacccaactg
     3601 atcttcagca tcttttactt tcaccagcgt ttctgggtga gcaaaaacag gaaggcaaaa
     3661 tgccgcaaaa aagggaataa gggcgacacg gaaatgttga atactcatac tcttcctttt
     3721 tcaatattat tgaagcattt atcagggtta ttgtctcatg agcggataca tatttgaatg
     3781 tatttagaaa aataaacaaa taggggttcc gcgcacattt ccccgaaaag tgccacctgc
     3841 ttatcgatga taagctgtca aacatgagaa ttaattccac ggactataga ctatacctag
     3901 tatactccgt ctactgtacg atacacttcc gctcaggtcc ttgtccttta acgaggcctt
     3961 accactcttt tgttactcta ttgatccagc tcagcaaagg cagtgtgatc taagattcta
     4021 tcttcgcgat gtagtaaaac tagctagacc gagaaagaga ctagaaatgc aaaaggcact
     4081 tctacaatgg ctgccatcat tattatccga tgtgacgctg cagcttctca atgatattcg
     4141 aatacgcttt gaggagatac agcctaatat ccgacaaact gttttacaga tttacgatcg
     4201 tacttgttac ccatcattga attttgaaca tccgaacctg ggagttttcc ctgaaacaga
     4261 tagtatattt gaacctgtat aataatatat agtctagcgc tttacggaag acaatgtatg
     4321 tatttcggtt cctggagaaa ctattgcatc tattgcatag gtaatcttgc acgtcgcatc
     4381 cccggttcat tttctgcgtt tccatcttgc acttcaatag catatctttg ttaacgaagc
     4441 atctgtgctt cattttgtag aacaaaaatg caacgcgaga gcgctaattt ttcaaacaaa
     4501 gaatctgagc tgcattttta cagaacagaa atgcaacgcg aaagcgctat tttaccaacg
     4561 aagaatctgt gcttcatttt tgtaaaacaa aaatgcaacg cgagagcgct aatttttcaa
     4621 acaaagaatc tgagctgcat ttttacagaa cagaaatgca acgcgagagc gctattttac
     4681 caacaaagaa tctatacttc ttttttgttc tacaaaaatg catcccgaga gcgctatttt
     4741 tctaacaaag catcttagat tacttttttt ctcctttgtg cgctctataa tgcagtctct
     4801 tgataacttt ttgcactgta ggtccgttaa ggttagaaga aggctacttt ggtgtctatt
     4861 ttctcttcca taaaaaaagc ctgactccac ttcccgcgtt tactgattac tagcgaagct
     4921 gcgggtgcat tttttcaaga taaaggcatc cccgattata ttctataccg atgtggattg
     4981 cgcatacttt gtgaacagaa agtgatagcg ttgatgattc ttcattggtc agaaaattat
     5041 gaacggtttc ttctattttg tctctatata ctacgtatag gaaatgttta cattttcgta
     5101 ttgttttcga ttcactctat gaatagttct tactacaatt tttttgtcta aagagtaata
     5161 ctagagataa acataaaaaa tgtagaggtc gagtttagat gcaagttcaa ggagcgaaag
     5221 gtggatgggt aggttatata gggatatagc acagagatat atagcaaaga gatacttttg
     5281 agcaatgttt gtggaagcgg tattcgcaat taagaaacca ttattatcat gacattaacc
     5341 tataaaaata ggcgtatcac gaggcccttt cgtcgaattc gcgcgtttcg gtgatgacgg
     5401 tgaaaacctc tgacacatgc agctcccgga gatctcggtc acagcttgtc tgtaagcgga
     5461 tgccgggagc agacaagccc gtcagggcgc gtcagcgggt gttggcgggt gtcggggctg
     5521 gcttaactat gcggcatcag agcagattgt accgagagtg caccatacca ccttttcaat
     5581 tcatcatttt ttttttattc ttttttttga tttcggtttc cttgaaattt ttttgatttg
     5641 gtaatctccg aacagaagga agaacgaagg aaggagcaca gacttagatt ggtatatata
     5701 cgcatatgta gtgttgaaga aacatgaaat tgcccagtat tcttaaccca actgcacaga
     5761 acaaaaacct gcaggaaacg aagataaatc atgtcgaaag ctacatataa ggaacgtgct
     5821 gctactcatc ctagtcctgt tggtatgttc tagcgcttgc accatcccat ttaactgtaa
     5881 gaagaattgc acggtcccaa ttgctcgaga gatttctctt ttaccttttt ttactatttt
     5941 tcactctccc ataacctcct atattgactg atctgtaata accacgatat tattggaata
     6001 aatagggg
//
