[The description below was written by a language model from this plasmid's Addgene catalogue record and the feature table of its GenBank file.]
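Description:
pRS426-ACT_stable is a yeast–E. coli shuttle plasmid built on the pRS426 backbone, a high-copy episomal yeast vector. In Saccharomyces cerevisiae it is maintained by the 2µ origin of replication and selected through the URA3 auxotrophic marker. In bacteria it replicates from a high-copy ColE1/pUC-type origin and is selected with the beta-lactamase (AmpR) gene and its own promoter. The backbone also carries an f1 phage origin for single-stranded DNA production. The usual pBluescript-derived cloning region is present as well, with lac promoter/operator and CAP site, flanking T7 and T3 promoters, and M13 sequencing primer sites. In the feature table the T7 and T3 promoters lie almost directly next to each other.

The payload is a roughly 290 bp mutant version of the S. cerevisiae ACT1 intron, described as a "stable" variant. It is not placed in the cloning region but inserted into the URA3 marker gene itself. URA3 therefore becomes an intron-containing gene driven by its native promoter. Growth without uracil should then require transcription and correct splicing of the marker, which would release the excised intron. The record does not say which mutations were introduced or how they confer stability. The associated study concerns excised linear introns that regulate yeast growth, so the plasmid is presumably used to express a stabilised ACT1 intron from a high-copy context.

The feature table annotates the URA3 promoter but neither the URA3 coding sequence nor the intron, most likely because the insertion interrupts the coding sequence. The sequence record is 6008 bp, slightly shorter than the 6021 bp listed in the catalogue.
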