Addgene plasmid #127609: pRS426-ACT_stable
Purpose: high-copy URA-selectable plasmid, Mut ACT1 intron (stable) inserted into URA3
Depositing lab: David Bartel. Depositing organization: Whitehead Institute for Biomedical Research. Publication: Excised linear introns regulate growth in yeast. Morgan JT, Fink GR, Bartel DP. Nature. 2019 Jan;565(7741):606-611. doi: 10.1038/s41586-018-0828-1. Epub 2019 Jan 16. PubMed 30651636.
Backbone
  Vector backbone: pRS426
  Backbone size w/o insert (bp): 5731
  Total vector size (bp): 6021
  Vector type: Yeast Expression
  Selectable markers: URA3
Growth in bacteria
  Bacterial resistance: Ampicillin, 100 μg/mL
  Growth temperature: 37°C
  Growth strain: DH5alpha
  Copy number: Unknown
Gene/Insert
  Gene/Insert name: Stable ACT1 intron (Mut)
  Species: S. cerevisiae (budding yeast)
  Insert size (bp): 290
Terms and licenses: Academic/Nonprofit Terms; Industry Terms: Not Available to Industry
How to cite: pRS426-ACT_stable was a gift from David Bartel (Addgene plasmid # 127609 ; http://n2t.net/addgene:127609 ; RRID:Addgene_127609)
